>Addgene plasmid #51173 | pET21a-HemR | depositor full sequence | sequence record 77539 | Full Sequence
TGGCGAATGGG
[124 nt withheld, positions 12-135]
C
[91 nt withheld, positions 137-227]
A
[49 nt withheld, positions 229-277]
CCTTTGACGTTGGAGTCCACGTTCTTT
[37 nt withheld, positions 305-341]
ACCCTATCTCGGTCTATTCTTTTGATTTATAAGGGATTTTGCCGATTTCGGCCTATTGGTTAAAAAATGA
GCTGATTTAACAAAAATTTAACGCGAATTTTAACAAAATATTAACGTTTACAATTTCAGGTGGCACTTTT
CGGGGAAATGTGCGCGGAACCCCTATTTGTTTATTTTTCTAAATACATTCAAATATGTATCCGCTCATGA
GACAATAACCCTGATAAATGCTTCAATAATATTGAAAAAGGAAGAGTATGAGTATTCAACATTTCCGTGT
CGCCCTTATTCCCTTTTTTGCGGCATTTTGCCTTCCTGTTTTTGCTCACCCAGAAACGCTGGTGAAAGTA
AAAGATGCTGAAGATCAGTTGGGTGCACGAGTGGGTTACATCGAACTGGATCTCAACAGCGGTAAGATCC
TTGAGAGTTTTCGCCCCGAAGAACGTTTTCCAATGATGAGCACTTTTAAAGTTCTGCTATGTGGCGCGGT
ATTATCCCGTATTGACGCCGGGCAAGAGCAACTCGGTCGCCGCATACACTATTCTCAGAATGACTTGGTT
GAGTACTCACCAGTCACAGAAAAGCATCTTACGGATGGCATGACAGTAAGAGAATTATGCAGTGCTGCCA
TAACCATGAGTGATAACACTGCGGCCAACTTACTTCTGACAACGATCGGAGGACCGAAGGAGCTAACCGC
TTTTTTGCACAACATGGGGGATCATGTAACTCGCCTTGATCGTTGGGAACCGGAGCTGAATGAAGCCATA
CCAAACGACGAGCGTGACACCACGATGCCTGCAGCAATGGCAACAACGTTGCGCAAACTATTAACTGGCG
AACTACTTACTCTAGCTTCCCGGCAACAATTAATAGACTGGATGGAGGCGGATAAAGTTGCAGGACCACT
TCTGCGCTCGGCCCTTCCGGCTGGCTGGTTTATTGCTGATAAATCTGGAGCCGGTGAGCGTGGGTCTCGC
GGTATCATTGCAGCACTGGGGCCAGATGGTAAGCCCTCCCGTATCGTAGTTATCTACACGACGGGGAGTC
AGGCAACTATGGATGAACGAAATAGACAGATCGCTGAGATAGGTGCCTCACTGATTAAGCATTGGTAACT
GTCAGACCAAGTTTACTCATATATACTTTAGATTGATTTAAAACTTCATTTTTAATTTAAAAGGATCTAG
GTGAAGATCCTTTTTGATAATCTCATGACCAAAATCCCTTAACGTGAGTTTTCGTTCCACTGAGCGTCAG
ACCCCGTAGAAAAGATCAAAGGATCTTCTTGAGATCCTTTTTTTCTGCGCGTAATCTGCTGCTTGCAAAC
AAAAAAACCACCGCTACCAGCGGTGGTTTGTTTGCCGGATCAAGAGCTACCAACTCTTTTTCCGAAGGTA
ACTGGCTTCAGCAGAGCGCAGATACCAAATACTGTCCTTCTAGTGTAGCCGTAGTTAGGCCACCACTTCA
AGAACTCTGTAGCACCGCCTACATACCTCGCTCTGCTAATCCTGTTACCAGTGGCTGCTGCCAGTGGCGA
TAAGTCGTGTCTTACCGGGTTGGACTCAAGACGATAGTTACCGGATAAGGCGCAGCGGTCGGGCTGAACG
GGGGGTTCGTGCACACAGCCCAGCTTGGAGCGAACGACCTACACCGAACTGAGATACCTACAGCGTGAGC
TATGAGAAAGCGCCACGCTTCCCGAAGGGAGAAAGGCGGACAGGTATCCGGTAAGCGGCAGGGTCGGAAC
AGGAGAGCGCACGAGGGAGCTTCCAGGGGGAAACGCCTGGTATCTTTATAGTCCTGTCGGGTTTCGCCAC
CTCTGACTTGAGCGTCGATTTTTGTGATGCTCGTCAGGGGGGCGGAGCCTATGGAAAAACGCCAGCAACG
CGGCCTTTTTACGGTTCCTGGCCTTTTGCTGGCCTTTTGCTCACATGTTCTTTCCTGCGTTATCCCCTGA
TTCTGTGGATAACCGTATTACCGCCTTTGAGTGAGCTGATACCGCTCGCCGCAGCCGAACGACCGAGCGC
AGCGAGTCAGTGAGCGAGGAAGCGGAAGAGCGCCTGATGCGGTATTTTCTCCTTACGCATCTGTGCGGTA
TTTCACACCGCATATATGGTGCACTCTCAGTACAATCTGCTCTGATGCCGCATAGTTAAGCCAGTATACA
CTCCGCTATCGCTACGTGACTGGGTCATGGCTGCGCCCCGACACCCGCCAACACCCGCTGACGCGCCCTG
ACGGGCTTGTCTGCTCCCGGCATCCGCTTACAGACAAGCTGTGACCGTCTCCGGGAGCTGCATGTGTCAG
AGGTTTTCACCGTCATCACCGAAACGCGCGAGGCAGCTGCGGTAAAGCTCATCAGCGTGGTCGTGAAGCG
ATTCACAGATGTCTGCCTGTTCATCCGCGTCCAGCTCGTTGAGTTTCTCCAGAAGCGTTAATGTCTGGCT
TCTGATAAAGCGGGCCATGTTAAGGGCGGTTTTTTCCTGTTTGGTCACTGATGCCTCCGTGTAAGGGGGA
TTTCTGTTCATGGGGGTAATGATACCGATGAAACGAGAGAGGATGCTCACGATACGGGTTACTGATGATG
AACATGCCCGGTTACTGGAACGTTGTGAGGGTAAACAACTGGCGGTATGGATGCGGCGGGACCAGAGAAA
AATCACTCAGGGTCAATGCCAGCGCTTCGTTAATACAGATGTAGGTGTTCCACAGGGTAGCCAGCAGCAT
CCTGCGATGCAGATCCGGAACATAATGGTGCAGGGCGCTGACTTCCGCGTTTCCAGACTTTACGAAACAC
GGAAACCGAAGACCATTCATGTTGTTGCTCAGGTCGCAGACGTTTTGCAGCAGCAGTCGCTTCACGTTCG
CTCGCGTATCGGTGATTCATTCTGCTAACCAGTAAGGCAACCCCGCCAGCCTAGCCGGGTCCTCAACGAC
AGGAGCACGATCATGCGCACCCGTGGGGCCGCCATGCCGGCGATAATGGCCTGCTTCTCGCCGAAACGTT
TGGTGGCGGGACCAGTGACGAAGGCTTGAGCGAGGGCGTGCAAGATTCCGAATACCGCAAGCGACAGGCC
GATCATCGTCGCGCTCCAGCGAAAGCGGTCCTCGCCGAAAATGACCCAGAGCGCTGCCGGCACCTGTCCT
ACGAGTTGCATGATAAAGAAGACAGTCATAAGTGCGGCGACGATAGTCATGCCCCGCGCCCACCGGAAGG
AGCTGACTGGGTTGAAGGCTCTCAAGGGCATCGGTCGAGATCCCGGTGCCTAATGAGTGAGCTAACTTAC
ATTAATTGCGTTGCGCTCACTGCCCGCTTTCCAGTCGGGAAACCTGTCGTGCCAGCTGCATTAATGAATC
GGCCAACGCGCGGGGAGAGGCGGTTTGCGTATTGGGCGCCAGGGTGGTTTTTCTTTTCACCAGTGAGACG
GGCAACAGCTGATTGCCCTTCACCGCCTGGCCCTGAGAGAGTTGCAGCAAGCGGTCCACGCTGGTTTGCC
CCAGCAGGCGAAAATCCTGTTTGATGGTGGTTAACGGCGGGATATAACATGAGCTGTCTTCGGTATCGTC
GTATCCCACTACCGAGATATCCGCACCAACGCGCAGCCCGGACTCGGTAATGGCGCGCATTGCGCCCAGC
GCCATCTGATCGTTGGCAACCAGCATCGCAGTGGGAACGATGCCCTCATTCAGCATTTGCATGGTTTGTT
GAAAACCGGACATGGCACTCCAGTCGCCTTCCCGTTCCGCTATCGGCTGAATTTGATTGCGAGTGAGATA
TTTATGCCAGCCAGCCAGACGCAGACGCGCCGAGACAGAACTTAATGGGCCCGCTAACAGCGCGATTTGC
TGGTGACCCAATGCGACCAGATGCTCCACGCCCAGTCGCGTACCGTCTTCATGGGAGAAAATAATACTGT
TGATGGGTGTCTGGTCAGAGACATCAAGAAATAACGCCGGAACATTAGTGCAGGCAGCTTCCACAGCAAT
GGCATCCTGGTCATCCAGCGGATAGTTAATGATCAGCCCACTGACGCGTTGCGCGAGAAGATTGTGCACC
GCCGCTTTACAGGCTTCGACGCCGCTTCGTTCTACCATCGACACCACCACGCTGGCACCCAGTTGATCGG
CGCGAGATTTAATCGCCGCGACAATTTGCGACGGCGCGTGCAGGGCCAGACTGGAGGTGGCAACGCCAAT
CAGCAACGACTGTTTGCCCGCCAGTTGTTGTGCCACGCGGTTGGGAATGTAATTCAGCTCCGCCATCGCC
GCTTCCACTTTTTCCCGCGTTTTCGCAGAAACGTGGCTGGCCTGGTTCACCACGCGGGAAACGGTCTGAT
AAGAGACACCGGCATACTCTGCGACATCGTATAACGTTACTGGTTTCACATTCACCACCCTGAATTGACT
CTCTTCCGGGCGCTATCATGCCATACCGCGAAAGGTTTTGCGCCATTCGATGGTGTCCGGGATCTCGACG
CTCTCCCTTATGCGACTCCTGCATTAGGAAGCAGCCCAGTAGTAGGTTGAGGCCGTTGAGCACCGCCGCC
GCAAGGAATGGTGCATGCAAGGAGATGGCGCCCAACAGTCCCCCGGCCACGGGGCCTGCCACCATACCCA
CGCCGAAACAAGCGCTCATGAGCCCGAAGTGGCGAGCCCGATCTTCCCCATCGGTGATGTCGGCGATATA
GGCGCCAGCAACCGCACCTGTGGCGCCGGTGATGCCGGCCACGATGCGTCCGGCGTAGAGGATCGAGATC
TCGATCCCGCGAAATTAATACGACTCACTATAGGGGAATTGTGAGCGGATAACAATTCCCCTCTAGAATA
ATTTTGTTTAACTTTAAGAAGGAGATATACCATGGGCAGCAGCCATCATCATCATCATCACAGCAGCGGC
CTGGAAGTTCTGTTCCAGGGGCCCCATATGGATGCAAGCGATCATAACGAATATTTCAGCGGTCTGGTTT
TTGGTATGGGTGGTGTTGTTGCAGATGCAGATGGTCAGGGCACCATTCCGCGTGAAACCCGTCGTCGTGG
TCCGGCACTGGAAAAAGCAATTCTGGATGCAGGTTGGCGTGAACTGGCAGGCGCAGGTTATGCCGGTCTG
ACCTTTGAAGCAGTTGCAGAACGTGCACATACCGGTAAAGCAGCACTGTATCGTCGTTGGCCGAATAAAG
AAAGCCTGGTTCTGGCAGTTCTGAGCCAGCGCTATTTTAACGATCCGGCAACCGTTCCGGATACCGGTAG
CCTGCGTGGTGATGTTCTGGCCGTTCTGCGTGGTGCAAATCGTCTGGGTGATGATGCACCGGCACTGATT
AGCGTTCTGCTGGGTGCATATTTTGATGAAACCAATACCACACCGCAAGAACTGCGTGCACATCTGCTGG
GTGATCGTGTTGATACCATGGCACTGCTGGTTGAACGTGCAATTGCACGTGGTGAAGTTGCAGCACCGCT
GCCTCGTCGTGTTCTGGCACTGCCGATGGATCTGGTTCGTCTGCAGTTTTTTATGACCTTTCAGAGCGTT
CCGGATGAAGATATTGTTGATATTGTGGATACCGTTTTTCTGCCGCTGGCAACCGGCACCACCCGTGCTG
GTGATGCCGGTGGTGCGGGTGGTCCGGATCATACCGGTGGTGCACCTGATCCGGCACGTGCATGGGCAAC
CGGTCGTCGTGCAGGTCCGGCAGCAGGTCGTCCTTAAGGATCCAAGCTTGCGGCCGCACTCGAGCACCAC
CACCACCACCACTGAGATCCGGCTGCTAACAAAGCCCGAAAGGAAGCTGAGTTGGCTGCTGCCACCGCTG
AGCAATAACTAGCATAACCCCTTGGGGCCTCTAAACGGGTCTTGAGGGGTTTTTTGCTGAAAGGAGGAAC
TATATCCGGAT
Features (pLannotate 1.2.2; 19 found; start..end, strand, type, name):
     12..467     +  rep_origin     f1 ori (sequence partly withheld): f1 bacteriophage origin of replication; arrow indicates direction of (+) strand synthesis
    494..598     +  promoter       AmpR promoter: bla
    599..1459    +  CDS            AmpR: β-lactamase; bla; confers resistance to ampicillin, carbenicillin, and related antibiotics
   1630..2218    +  rep_origin     ori: high-copy-number ColE1/pMB1/pBR322/pUC origin of replication
   2404..2546    -  misc_feature   bom: basis of mobility region from pBR322
   2648..2839    -  CDS            rop: Rop protein, which maintains plasmids at low copy number; rop
   2856..3236    +  CDS            YPB1_ECOLX: Protein predicted: Swiss-Prot protein existence level 4. From Escherichia coli.
   3308..3599    -  CDS            TcR (fragment): tetracycline efflux protein; tet; confers resistance to tetracycline
   3614..3635    -  protein_bind   CAP binding site: CAP binding activates transcription in the presence of cAMP. E. coli catabolite activator protein
   3648..4730    -  CDS            lacI: lac repressor; lacI; The lac repressor binds to the lac operator to inhibit transcription in E. coli. This inhibition can be relieved by adding lactose or isopropyl-β-D-thiogalactopyranoside (IPTG).
   4731..4808    -  promoter       lacI promoter: lacI
   4816..5095    -  CDS            TcR (fragment): tetracycline efflux protein; tet; confers resistance to tetracycline
   5117..5135    +  promoter       T7 promoter: promoter for bacteriophage T7 RNA polymerase
   5136..5160    +  protein_bind   lac operator: The lac repressor binds to the lac operator to inhibit transcription in E. coli. This inhibition can be relieved by adding lactose or isopropyl-β-D-thiogalactopyranoside (IPTG). lac repressor encoded by lacI
   5174..5196    +  RBS            RBS: efficient ribosome binding site from bacteriophage T7 gene 10 (Olins and Rangwala, 1989)
   5215..5231    +  CDS            capTEV™ (fragment): composite tag for in vivo biotinylation, TEV protease cleavage, and 6xHis tagging
   6076..6093    +  CDS            9xHis (fragment): 9xHis affinity tag
   6103..6152    +  CDS            SET1 (fragment): solubility-enhancement tag derived from T7 phage gene 10B
   6160..6207    +  terminator     T7 terminator: transcription terminator for bacteriophage T7 RNA polymerase
