[The description below was written by a language model from this plasmid's Addgene catalogue record and pLannotate feature annotations shown in this document.]
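Description:
pET21a-HemR is a bacterial expression plasmid built on the pET21a backbone that carries a synthesized coding sequence for HemR, a prokaryotic repressor from Propionibacterium freudenreichii (insert listed as 780 bp; full record 6,232 nt). It is maintained in E. coli through a ColE1/pBR322-type origin and selected with ampicillin via the bla gene under its own promoter. The catalogue lists it as high copy, although the annotation also detects the rop gene and bom region typical of pBR322-derived pET vectors, elements that normally moderate copy number and permit mobilization. An f1 origin is present for single-stranded DNA production. Short tetracycline-resistance fragments and a predicted E. coli open reading frame appear to be non-functional backbone remnants.

The expression cassette follows the standard pET layout: a T7 promoter immediately followed by a lac operator, the phage T7 gene 10 ribosome binding site, the coding region and a T7 terminator. A plasmid-borne lacI gene with its own promoter supplies repressor, so transcription depends on T7 RNA polymerase from the host and is inducible with IPTG. The catalogue describes an N-terminal 6xHis tag. The feature table shows a small His-type tag fragment just after the RBS, consistent with this, but also a His-tag match downstream of the insert region. Whether that downstream tag is translated in frame cannot be determined from the record. HemR itself is not annotated but would occupy the gap between these features. The plasmid comes from a study that mined prokaryotic repressors for orthogonal genetic logic gates, and it is suited to overproducing and affinity-purifying HemR for characterization, though the record does not state a specific use.
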