Addgene plasmid #51173: pET21a-HemR
Depositing lab: Christopher Voigt. Depositing organization: University of California, San Francisco (UCSF). Publication: Genomic mining of prokaryotic repressors for orthogonal logic gates. Stanton BC, Nielsen AA, Tamsir A, Clancy K, Peterson T, Voigt CA. Nat Chem Biol. 2013 Dec 8. doi: 10.1038/nchembio.1411. PubMed 24316737.
Backbone
  Vector backbone: pET21a
  Vector type: Bacterial Expression, Synthetic Biology
Growth in bacteria
  Bacterial resistance: Ampicillin, 100 μg/mL
  Growth temperature: 37°C
  Growth strain: DH10B
  Copy number: High Copy
Gene/Insert
  Gene/Insert name: HemR
  Species: Propionibacterium freudenreichii
  Insert size (bp): 780
  Promoter: T7
  Tag / fusion protein: 6x-his (N terminal on backbone)
  Cloning method: Unknown
  Sequencing primers: 5′ T7 short
Terms and licenses: Academic/Nonprofit Terms; Industry Terms: Not Available to Industry
Depositor comments: UCSF Case No. SF11-016-2; U.S. Patent Application 13/489,205. GeneArt inserted the synthesized fragment into a pET21a vector.
How to cite: pET21a-HemR was a gift from Christopher Voigt (Addgene plasmid # 51173 ; http://n2t.net/addgene:51173 ; RRID:Addgene_51173)
