>Addgene plasmid #51173 | pET21a-HemR | depositor partial sequence | sequence record 77540 | repressor ORF
ATGGATGCAAGCGATCATAACGAATATTTCAGCGGTCTGGTTTTTGGTATGGGTGGTGTTGTTGCAGATG
CAGATGGTCAGGGCACCATTCCGCGTGAAACCCGTCGTCGTGGTCCGGCACTGGAAAAAGCAATTCTGGA
TGCAGGTTGGCGTGAACTGGCAGGCGCAGGTTATGCCGGTCTGACCTTTGAAGCAGTTGCAGAACGTGCA
CATACCGGTAAAGCAGCACTGTATCGTCGTTGGCCGAATAAAGAAAGCCTGGTTCTGGCAGTTCTGAGCC
AGCGCTATTTTAACGATCCGGCAACCGTTCCGGATACCGGTAGCCTGCGTGGTGATGTTCTGGCCGTTCT
GCGTGGTGCAAATCGTCTGGGTGATGATGCACCGGCACTGATTAGCGTTCTGCTGGGTGCATATTTTGAT
GAAACCAATACCACACCGCAAGAACTGCGTGCACATCTGCTGGGTGATCGTGTTGATACCATGGCACTGC
TGGTTGAACGTGCAATTGCACGTGGTGAAGTTGCAGCACCGCTGCCTCGTCGTGTTCTGGCACTGCCGAT
GGATCTGGTTCGTCTGCAGTTTTTTATGACCTTTCAGAGCGTTCCGGATGAAGATATTGTTGATATTGTG
GATACCGTTTTTCTGCCGCTGGCAACCGGCACCACCCGTGCTGGTGATGCCGGTGGTGCGGGTGGTCCGG
ATCATACCGGTGGTGCACCTGATCCGGCACGTGCATGGGCAACCGGTCGTCGTGCAGGTCCGGCAGCAGG
TCGTCCTTAA
