>Addgene plasmid #51173 | pET21a-HemR | addgene partial sequence | sequence record 80182 | pBRrevBam 5'-GGTGATGTCGGCGATATAGG-3'
GCCGGCCACGATGCGTCCGGCGTAGAGGATCGAGATCTCGATCCCGCGAAATTAATACGACTCACTATAG
GGGAATTGTGAGCGGATAACAATTCCCCTCTAGAAATAATTTTGTTTAACTTTAAGAAGGAGATATACCA
TGGGCAGCAGCCATCATCATCATCATCACAGCAGCGGCCTGGAAGTTCTGTTCCAGGGGCCCCATATGGA
TGCAAGCGATCATAACGAATATTTCAGCGGTCTGGTTTTTGGTATGGGTGGTGTTGTTGCAGATGCAGAT
GGTCAGGGCACCATTCCGCGTGAAACCCGTCGTCGTGGTCCGGCACTGGAAAAAGCAATTCTGGATGCAG
GTTGGCGTGAACTGGCAGGCGCAGGTTATGCCGGTCTGACCTTTGAAGCAGTTGCAGAACGTGCACATAC
CGGTAAAGCAGCACTGTATCGTCGTTGGCCGAATAAAGAAAGCCTGGTTCTGGCAGTTCTGAGCCAGCGC
TATTTTAACGATCCGGCAACCGTTCCGGATACCGGTAGCCTGCGTGGTGATGTTCTGGCCGTTCTGCGTG
GTGCAAATCGTCTGGGTGATGATGCACCGGCACTGATTAGCGTTCTGCTGGGTGCATATTTTGATGAAAC
CAATACCACACCGCAAGAACTGCGTGCACATCTGCTGGGTGATCGTGTTGATACCATGGCACTGCTGGTT
GAACGTGCAATTGCACGTGGTGAAGTTGCAGCACCGCTGCCTCGTCGTGTTCTGGCACTGCCGATGGATC
TGGTTCGTCTGCAGTTTTTTATGACCTTTCAGAGCGTTCCGGATGAAGATATTGTTGATATTGTGGATAC
CGTTTTTCTGCCGCT
